Addgene plasmid #242976: ABE9-SpRY
Purpose: A-to-G base editor fused to PAM-flexible SpRY-Cas9 nickase.
Depositing lab: Marc Freichel. Depositing organization: Universitaet Heidelberg. Publication: ABE9 fused to SpRY Cas9 nickase enables precise generation of bystander free mouse models. Ong JK, Bhunia S, Hilbert B, Kirschner V, Duglosz S, Zimmermann F, Freichel M, Cornean A. Sci Rep. 2026 Feb 20;16(1):7463. doi: 10.1038/s41598-026-40642-z. PubMed 41720881.
Backbone
  Vector backbone: pCMV with a BR322 origin (Addgene plasmid #138489, ABE8e)
  Backbone size w/o insert (bp): 3399
  Total vector size (bp): 8217
  Vector type: Mammalian Expression, CRISPR ; in vitro transcription; T7 promoter
Growth in bacteria
  Bacterial resistance: Ampicillin, 100 μg/mL
  Growth temperature: 37°C
  Growth strain: DH5alpha
  Copy number: High Copy
Gene/Insert
  Gene/Insert name: pCMV-TadA-8e (N108Q/L145T)-nSpRYCas9 (alt name: pCMV_ABE9-SpRY)
  Species: Synthetic
  Insert size (bp): 4818
  Promoter: CMV, T7
  Tag / fusion protein: 6*His (C terminal on backbone)
  Cloning method: Gibson Cloning
  Sequencing primers: 5′ CMV-Forward; 3′ BGH-Reverse
Terms and licenses: Academic/Nonprofit Terms; Industry Terms: Not Available to Industry
Depositor comments: Please visit https://doi.org/10.1101/2025.10.07.680931 for bioRxiv preprint.
How to cite: ABE9-SpRY was a gift from Marc Freichel (Addgene plasmid # 242976 ; http://n2t.net/addgene:242976 ; RRID:Addgene_242976)
