[The description below was written by a language model from this plasmid's Addgene catalogue record and pLannotate feature annotations shown in this document.]
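Description:
ABE9-SpRY is an 8.2 kb mammalian expression and CRISPR plasmid encoding an adenine (A-to-G) base editor. It is built on the pCMV backbone of the ABE8e plasmid. It replicates in E. coli from a high-copy ColE1/pBR322-type origin and is selected with ampicillin through the β-lactamase gene. Short remnants of lac regulatory elements, an SV40 promoter fragment and a pBR322 bom fragment are also annotated in the backbone and appear to be leftovers with no role in the design.

The roughly 4.8 kb synthetic insert is a single open reading frame. An evolved E. coli TadA deaminase, TadA-8e carrying the additional N108Q and L145T substitutions that define ABE9, is fused upstream of a Streptococcus pyogenes Cas9 nickase of the SpRY variant, which has greatly relaxed PAM requirements. The automated annotation labels the Cas9 segment as a dCas9 fragment, but the catalogue entry describes it as a nickase. The record also lists a C-terminal 6×His tag contributed by the backbone, although this does not appear in the feature table.

Expression is driven by the CMV enhancer and promoter and terminated by the bGH polyadenylation signal. A T7 promoter sits between the CMV promoter and the coding sequence, so the same plasmid can serve as a template for in vitro transcription of editor mRNA. No guide RNA cassette is annotated, so the guide must be supplied separately.

The associated publication uses the editor to generate mouse models with precise A-to-G changes free of bystander edits. The design combines the narrow editing window attributed to ABE9 with the broad target-site access of SpRY.
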