Features (pLannotate 1.2.2; 16 found; start..end, strand, type, name):
    132..335     +  promoter       CMV promoter: human cytomegalovirus (CMV) immediate early promoter
    377..395     +  promoter       T7 promoter: promoter for bacteriophage T7 RNA polymerase
    466..957     +  CDS            tadA: TADA_ECOLI - Also known as yfhC. Experimental evidence at protein level: Swiss-Prot protein existence level 1. Catalyzes the deamination of adenosine to inosine at the wobble position 34 of tRNA(Arg2). Essential for cell viability. From Escherichia coli (strain K12).
   1060..5161    +  CDS            dCas9 (fragment): catalytically dead mutant of the Cas9 endonuclease from the Streptococcus pyogenes Type II CRISPR/Cas system RNA-guided DNA-binding protein that lacks endonuclease activity due to the D10A mutation in the RuvC catalytic domain and the N863A mutation in the HNH catalytic domain
   5278..5502    +  polyA_signal   bGH poly(A) signal: bovine growth hormone polyadenylation signal
   5506..5527    +  promoter       SV40 promoter (fragment): SV40 enhancer and early promoter
   5532..5548    +  misc_feature   MCS (fragment): pBluescript multiple cloning site
   5597..5613    -  protein_bind   lac operator: The lac repressor binds to the lac operator to inhibit transcription in E. coli. This inhibition can be relieved by adding lactose or isopropyl-β-D-thiogalactopyranoside (IPTG). lac repressor encoded by lacI
   5621..5651    -  promoter       lac promoter: promoter for the E. coli lac operon
   5666..5687    -  protein_bind   CAP binding site: CAP binding activates transcription in the presence of cAMP. E. coli catabolite activator protein
   5700..5792    -  CDS            lacI (fragment): lac repressor; lacI; The lac repressor binds to the lac operator to inhibit transcription in E. coli. This inhibition can be relieved by adding lactose or isopropyl-β-D-thiogalactopyranoside (IPTG).
   5975..6563    -  rep_origin     ori: high-copy-number ColE1/pMB1/pBR322/pUC origin of replication
   6734..7594    -  CDS            AmpR: β-lactamase; bla; confers resistance to ampicillin, carbenicillin, and related antibiotics
   7595..7699    -  promoter       AmpR promoter: bla
   7770..7814    -  misc_feature   bom (fragment): basis of mobility region from pBR322
   8045..131     +  enhancer       CMV enhancer (across the origin): human cytomegalovirus immediate early enhancer
>Addgene plasmid #242976 | ABE9-SpRY | addgene full sequence | sequence record 486100 | Addgene NGS Result
ATATGCCAAGTACGCCCCCTATTGACGTCAATGACGGTAAATGGCCCGCCTGGCATTATGCCCAGTACAT
GACCTTATGGGACTTTCCTACTTGGCAGTACATCTACGTATTAGTCATCGCTATTACCATGGTGATGCGG
TTTTGGCAGTACATCAATGGGCGTGGATAGCGGTTTGACTCACGGGGATTTCCAAGTCTCCACCCCATTG
ACGTCAATGGGAGTTTGTTTTGGCACCAAAATCAACGGGACTTTCCAAAATGTCGTAACAACTCCGCCCC
ATTGACGCAAATGGGCGGTAGGCGTGTACGGTGGGAGGTCTATATAAGCAGAGCTGGTTTAGTGAACCGT
CAGATCCGCTAGAGATCCGCGGCCGCTAATACGACTCACTATAGGGAGAGCCGCCACCATGAAACGGACA
GCCGACGGAAGCGAGTTCGAGTCACCAAAGAAGAAGCGGAAAGTCTCTGAGGTGGAGTTTTCCCACGAGT
ACTGGATGAGACATGCCCTGACCCTGGCCAAGAGGGCACGGGATGAGAGGGAGGTGCCTGTGGGAGCCGT
GCTGGTGCTGAACAATAGAGTGATCGGCGAGGGCTGGAACAGAGCCATCGGCCTGCACGACCCAACAGCC
CATGCCGAAATTATGGCCCTGAGACAGGGCGGCCTGGTCATGCAGAACTACAGACTGATTGACGCCACCC
TGTACGTGACATTCGAGCCTTGCGTGATGTGCGCCGGCGCCATGATCCACTCTAGGATCGGCCGCGTGGT
GTTTGGCGTGAGGCAGTCAAAAAGAGGCGCCGCAGGCTCCCTGATGAACGTGCTGAACTACCCCGGCATG
AATCACCGCGTCGAAATTACCGAGGGAATCCTGGCAGATGAATGTGCCGCCCTGACCTGCGATTTCTATC
GGATGCCTAGACAGGTGTTCAATGCTCAGAAGAAGGCCCAGAGCTCCATCAACTCCGGAGGATCTAGCGG
AGGCTCCTCTGGCTCTGAGACACCTGGCACAAGCGAGAGCGCAACACCTGAAAGCAGCGGGGGCAGCAGC
GGGGGGTCAGACAAGAAGTACAGCATCGGCCTGGCCATCGGCACCAACTCTGTGGGCTGGGCCGTGATCA
CCGACGAGTACAAGGTGCCCAGCAAGAAATTCAAGGTGCTGGGCAACACCGACCGGCACAGCATCAAGAA
GAACCTGATCGGAGCCCTGCTGTTCGACAGCGGCGAAACAGCCGAGAGAACCCGGCTGAAGAGAACCGCC
AGAAGAAGATACACCAGACGGAAGAACCGGATCTGCTATCTGCAAGAGATCTTCAGCAACGAGATGGCCA
AGGTGGACGACAGCTTCTTCCACAGACTGGAAGAGTCCTTCCTGGTGGAAGAGGATAAGAAGCACGAGCG
GCACCCCATCTTCGGCAACATCGTGGACGAGGTGGCCTACCACGAGAAGTACCCCACCATCTACCACCTG
AGAAAGAAACTGGTGGACAGCACCGACAAGGCCGACCTGCGGCTGATCTATCTGGCCCTGGCCCACATGA
TCAAGTTCCGGGGCCACTTCCTGATCGAGGGCGACCTGAACCCCGACAACAGCGACGTGGACAAGCTGTT
CATCCAGCTGGTGCAGACCTACAACCAGCTGTTCGAGGAAAACCCCATCAACGCCAGCGGCGTGGACGCC
AAGGCCATCCTGTCTGCCAGACTGAGCAAGAGCAGACGGCTGGAAAATCTGATCGCCCAGCTGCCCGGCG
AGAAGAAGAATGGCCTGTTCGGAAACCTGATTGCCCTGAGCCTGGGCCTGACCCCCAACTTCAAGAGCAA
CTTCGACCTGGCCGAGGATGCCAAACTGCAGCTGAGCAAGGACACCTACGACGACGACCTGGACAACCTG
CTGGCCCAGATCGGCGACCAGTACGCCGACCTGTTTCTGGCCGCCAAGAACCTGTCCGACGCCATCCTGC
TGAGCGACATCCTGAGAGTGAACACCGAGATCACCAAGGCCCCCCTGAGCGCCTCTATGATCAAGAGATA
CGACGAGCACCACCAGGACCTGACCCTGCTGAAAGCTCTCGTGCGGCAGCAGCTGCCTGAGAAGTACAAA
GAGATTTTCTTCGACCAGAGCAAGAACGGCTACGCCGGCTACATTGACGGCGGAGCCAGCCAGGAAGAGT
TCTACAAGTTCATCAAGCCCATCCTGGAAAAGATGGACGGCACCGAGGAACTGCTCGTGAAGCTGAACAG
AGAGGACCTGCTGCGGAAGCAGCGGACCTTCGACAACGGCAGCATCCCCCACCAGATCCACCTGGGAGAG
CTGCACGCCATTCTGCGGCGGCAGGAAGATTTTTACCCATTCCTGAAGGACAACCGGGAAAAGATCGAGA
AGATCCTGACCTTCCGCATCCCCTACTACGTGGGCCCTCTGGCCAGGGGAAACAGCAGATTCGCCTGGAT
GACCAGAAAGAGCGAGGAAACCATCACCCCCTGGAACTTCGAGGAAGTGGTGGACAAGGGCGCTTCCGCC
CAGAGCTTCATCGAGCGGATGACCAACTTCGATAAGAACCTGCCCAACGAGAAGGTGCTGCCCAAGCACA
GCCTGCTGTACGAGTACTTCACCGTGTATAACGAGCTGACCAAAGTGAAATACGTGACCGAGGGAATGAG
AAAGCCCGCCTTCCTGAGCGGCGAGCAGAAAAAGGCCATCGTGGACCTGCTGTTCAAGACCAACCGGAAA
GTGACCGTGAAGCAGCTGAAAGAGGACTACTTCAAGAAAATCGAGTGCTTCGACTCCGTGGAAATCTCCG
GCGTGGAAGATCGGTTCAACGCCTCCCTGGGCACATACCACGATCTGCTGAAAATTATCAAGGACAAGGA
CTTCCTGGACAATGAGGAAAACGAGGACATTCTGGAAGATATCGTGCTGACCCTGACACTGTTTGAGGAC
AGAGAGATGATCGAGGAACGGCTGAAAACCTATGCCCACCTGTTCGACGACAAAGTGATGAAGCAGCTGA
AGCGGCGGAGATACACCGGCTGGGGCAGGCTGAGCCGGAAGCTGATCAACGGCATCCGGGACAAGCAGTC
CGGCAAGACAATCCTGGATTTCCTGAAGTCCGACGGCTTCGCCAACAGAAACTTCATGCAGCTGATCCAC
GACGACAGCCTGACCTTTAAAGAGGACATCCAGAAAGCCCAGGTGTCCGGCCAGGGCGATAGCCTGCACG
AGCACATTGCCAATCTGGCCGGCAGCCCCGCCATTAAGAAGGGCATCCTGCAGACAGTGAAGGTGGTGGA
CGAGCTCGTGAAAGTGATGGGCCGGCACAAGCCCGAGAACATCGTGATCGAAATGGCCAGAGAGAACCAG
ACCACCCAGAAGGGACAGAAGAACAGCCGCGAGAGAATGAAGCGGATCGAAGAGGGCATCAAAGAGCTGG
GCAGCCAGATCCTGAAAGAACACCCCGTGGAAAACACCCAGCTGCAGAACGAGAAGCTGTACCTGTACTA
CCTGCAGAATGGGCGGGATATGTACGTGGACCAGGAACTGGACATCAACCGGCTGTCCGACTACGATGTG
GACCATATCGTGCCTCAGAGCTTTCTGAAGGACGACTCCATCGACAACAAGGTGCTGACCAGAAGCGACA
AGAACCGGGGCAAGAGCGACAACGTGCCCTCCGAAGAGGTCGTGAAGAAGATGAAGAACTACTGGCGGCA
GCTGCTGAACGCCAAGCTGATTACCCAGAGAAAGTTCGACAATCTGACCAAGGCCGAGAGAGGCGGCCTG
AGCGAACTGGATAAGGCCGGCTTCATCAAGAGACAGCTGGTGGAAACCCGGCAGATCACAAAGCACGTGG
CACAGATCCTGGACTCCCGGATGAACACTAAGTACGACGAGAATGACAAGCTGATCCGGGAAGTGAAAGT
GATCACCCTGAAGTCCAAGCTGGTGTCCGATTTCCGGAAGGATTTCCAGTTTTACAAAGTGCGCGAGATC
AACAACTACCACCACGCCCACGACGCCTACCTGAACGCCGTCGTGGGAACCGCCCTGATCAAAAAGTACC
CTAAGCTGGAAAGCGAGTTCGTGTACGGCGACTACAAGGTGTACGACGTGCGGAAGATGATCGCCAAGAG
CGAGCAGGAAATCGGCAAGGCTACCGCCAAGTACTTCTTCTACAGCAACATCATGAACTTTTTCAAGACC
GAGATTACCCTGGCCAACGGCGAGATCCGGAAGCGGCCTCTGATCGAGACAAACGGCGAAACCGGGGAGA
TCGTGTGGGATAAGGGCCGGGATTTTGCCACCGTGCGGAAAGTGCTGAGCATGCCCCAAGTGAATATCGT
GAAAAAGACCGAGGTGCAGACAGGCGGCTTCAGCAAAGAGTCTATCAGACCCAAGAGGAACAGCGATAAG
CTGATCGCCAGAAAGAAGGACTGGGACCCTAAGAAGTACGGCGGCTTCCTGTGGCCCACCGTGGCCTATT
CTGTGCTGGTGGTGGCCAAAGTGGAAAAGGGCAAGTCCAAGAAACTGAAGAGTGTGAAAGAGCTGCTGGG
GATCACCATCATGGAAAGAAGCAGCTTCGAGAAGAATCCCATCGACTTTCTGGAAGCCAAGGGCTACAAA
GAAGTGAAAAAGGACCTGATCATCAAGCTGCCTAAGTACTCCCTGTTCGAGCTGGAAAACGGCCGGAAGA
GAATGCTGGCCTCTGCCAAGCAGCTGCAGAAGGGAAACGAACTGGCCCTGCCCTCCAAATATGTGAACTT
CCTGTACCTGGCCAGCCACTATGAGAAGCTGAAGGGCTCCCCCGAGGATAATGAGCAGAAACAGCTGTTT
GTGGAACAGCACAAGCACTACCTGGACGAGATCATCGAGCAGATCAGCGAGTTCTCCAAGAGAGTGATCC
TGGCCGACGCTAATCTGGACAAAGTGCTGTCCGCCTACAACAAGCACCGGGATAAGCCCATCAGAGAGCA
GGCCGAGAATATCATCCACCTGTTTACCCTGACCAGACTGGGAGCCCCTAGAGCCTTCAAGTACTTTGAC
ACCACCATCGACCCCAAGCAGTACAGAAGCACCAAAGAGGTGCTGGACGCCACCCTGATCCACCAGAGCA
TCACCGGCCTGTACGAGACACGGATCGACCTGTCTCAGCTGGGAGGTGACTCTGGCGGCTCAAAAAGAAC
CGCCGACGGCAGCGAATTCGAGCCCAAGAAGAAGAGGAAAGTCTAACCGGTCATCATCACCATCACCATT
GAGTTTAAACCCGCTGATCAGCCTCGACTGTGCCTTCTAGTTGCCAGCCATCTGTTGTTTGCCCCTCCCC
CGTGCCTTCCTTGACCCTGGAAGGTGCCACTCCCACTGTCCTTTCCTAATAAAATGAGGAAATTGCATCG
CATTGTCTGAGTAGGTGTCATTCTATTCTGGGGGGTGGGGTGGGGCAGGACAGCAAGGGGGAGGATTGGG
AAGACAATAGCAGGCATGCTGGGGATGCGGTGGGCTCTATGGCTTCTGAGGCGGAAAGAACCAGCTGGGG
CTCGATACCGTCGACCTCTAGCTAGAGCTTGGCGTAATCATGGTCATAGCTGTTTCCTGTGTGAAATTGT
TATCCGCTCACAATTCCACACAACATACGAGCCGGAAGCATAAAGTGTAAAGCCTAGGGTGCCTAATGAG
TGAGCTAACTCACATTAATTGCGTTGCGCTCACTGCCCGCTTTCCAGTCGGGAAACCTGTCGTGCCAGCT
GCATTAATGAATCGGCCAACGCGCGGGGAGAGGCGGTTTGCGTATTGGGCGCTCTTCCGCTTCCTCGCTC
ACTGACTCGCTGCGCTCGGTCGTTCGGCTGCGGCGAGCGGTATCAGCTCACTCAAAGGCGGTAATACGGT
TATCCACAGAATCAGGGGATAACGCAGGAAAGAACATGTGAGCAAAAGGCCAGCAAAAGGCCAGGAACCG
TAAAAAGGCCGCGTTGCTGGCGTTTTTCCATAGGCTCCGCCCCCCTGACGAGCATCACAAAAATCGACGC
TCAAGTCAGAGGTGGCGAAACCCGACAGGACTATAAAGATACCAGGCGTTTCCCCCTGGAAGCTCCCTCG
TGCGCTCTCCTGTTCCGACCCTGCCGCTTACCGGATACCTGTCCGCCTTTCTCCCTTCGGGAAGCGTGGC
GCTTTCTCATAGCTCACGCTGTAGGTATCTCAGTTCGGTGTAGGTCGTTCGCTCCAAGCTGGGCTGTGTG
CACGAACCCCCCGTTCAGCCCGACCGCTGCGCCTTATCCGGTAACTATCGTCTTGAGTCCAACCCGGTAA
GACACGACTTATCGCCACTGGCAGCAGCCACTGGTAACAGGATTAGCAGAGCGAGGTATGTAGGCGGTGC
TACAGAGTTCTTGAAGTGGTGGCCTAACTACGGCTACACTAGAAGAACAGTATTTGGTATCTGCGCTCTG
CTGAAGCCAGTTACCTTCGGAAAAAGAGTTGGTAGCTCTTGATCCGGCAAACAAACCACCGCTGGTAGCG
GTGGTTTTTTTGTTTGCAAGCAGCAGATTACGCGCAGAAAAAAAGGATCTCAAGAAGATCCTTTGATCTT
TTCTACGGGGTCTGACACTCAGTGGAACGAAAACTCACGTTAAGGGATTTTGGTCATGAGATTATCAAAA
AGGATCTTCACCTAGATCCTTTTAAATTAAAAATGAAGTTTTAAATCAATCTAAAGTATATATGAGTAAA
CTTGGTCTGACAGTTACCAATGCTTAATCAGTGAGGCACCTATCTCAGCGATCTGTCTATTTCGTTCATC
CATAGTTGCCTGACTCCCCGTCGTGTAGATAACTACGATACGGGAGGGCTTACCATCTGGCCCCAGTGCT
GCAATGATACCGCGAGACCCACGCTCACCGGCTCCAGATTTATCAGCAATAAACCAGCCAGCCGGAAGGG
CCGAGCGCAGAAGTGGTCCTGCAACTTTATCCGCCTCCATCCAGTCTATTAATTGTTGCCGGGAAGCTAG
AGTAAGTAGTTCGCCAGTTAATAGTTTGCGCAACGTTGTTGCCATTGCTACAGGCATCGTGGTGTCACGC
TCGTCGTTTGGTATGGCTTCATTCAGCTCCGGTTCCCAACGATCAAGGCGAGTTACATGATCCCCCATGT
TGTGCAAAAAAGCGGTTAGCTCCTTCGGTCCTCCGATCGTTGTCAGAAGTAAGTTGGCCGCAGTGTTATC
ACTCATGGTTATGGCAGCACTGCATAATTCTCTTACTGTCATGCCATCCGTAAGATGCTTTTCTGTGACT
GGTGAGTACTCAACCAAGTCATTCTGAGAATAGTGTATGCGGCGACCGAGTTGCTCTTGCCCGGCGTCAA
TACGGGATAATACCGCGCCACATAGCAGAACTTTAAAAGTGCTCATCATTGGAAAACGTTCTTCGGGGCG
AAAACTCTCAAGGATCTTACCGCTGTTGAGATCCAGTTCGATGTAACCCACTCGTGCACCCAACTGATCT
TCAGCATCTTTTACTTTCACCAGCGTTTCTGGGTGAGCAAAAACAGGAAGGCAAAATGCCGCAAAAAAGG
GAATAAGGGCGACACGGAAATGTTGAATACTCATACTCTTCCTTTTTCAATATTATTGAAGCATTTATCA
GGGTTATTGTCTCATGAGCGGATACATATTTGAATGTATTTAGAAAAATAAACAAATAGGGGTTCCGCGC
ACATTTCCCCGAAAAGTGCCACCTGACGTCGACGGATCGGGAGATCGATCTCCCGATCCCCTAGGGTCGA
CTCTCAGTACAATCTGCTCTGATGCCGCATAGTTAAGCCAGTATCTGCTCCCTGCTTGTGTGTTGGAGGT
CGCTGAGTAGTGCGCGAGCAAAATTTAAGCTACAACAAGGCAAGGCTTGACCGACAATTGCATGAAGAAT
CTGCTTAGGGTTAGGCGTTTTGCGCTGCTTCGCGATGTACGGGCCAGATATACGCGTTGACATTGATTAT
TGACTAGTTATTAATAGTAATCAATTACGGGGTCATTAGTTCATAGCCCATATATTGAGTTCCGCGTTAC
ATAACTTACGGTAAATGGCCCGCCTGGCTGACCGCCCAACGACCCCCGCCCATTGACGTCAATAATGACG
TATGTTCCCATAGTAACGCCAATAGGGACTTTCCATTGACGTCAATGGGTGGAGTATTTACGGTAAACTG
CCCACTTGGCAGTACATCAAGTGTATC
